>Addgene plasmid #123187 | pSB90 - pAGM4723_VirGN54D | depositor full sequence | sequence record 235087 | pSB90 - pAGM4723_VirGN54D sequence 13926 bps
GTGCCTTGTCTTCCAGTGGTATGGGGTACCGCACGGTCTGCCAATCCGACGGAGGTTTATGAATTTTCCA
CCTTTTCCACAAGCTCAACTAGTATTAACGATGTGGATTTAGCAAAAAAAACCTGTAACCCTAAATGTAA
AATAACGGGTAAGCCTGCCAACCATGTTATGGCAGATTAAGCGTCTTTTTGAAGGGCACCGCATCTTTCG
CGTTGCCGTAAATGTATCCGTTTAGCAATAAGGAAATTCTTAATGAATAATCCGTCGTTACTCAATCATG
CGGTCGAAACGATGGCAGTTGGCTCGAAAAGTTTTGCGACAGCCTCAAAGTTATTTGATGCAAAAACCCG
GCGCAGCGTACTGATGCTCTACGCCTGGTGCCGCCATTGTGACGATGTTATTGACGATCAGACGCTGGGC
TTTCAGGCCCGGCAGCCTGCCTTACAAACGCCCGAACAACGTCTGATGCAACTTGAGATGAAAACGCGCC
AGGCCTATGCAGGATCGCAGATGCACGAACCGGCGTTTGCGGCTTTTCGGGAAGTGGCTATGGCTCATGA
TATCGCCCCGGCTTACGCGTTTGATCATCTGGAAGGCTTCGCCATGGATGTACGCGAAGCGCAATACAGC
CAACTGGATGATACGCTGCGCTATTGCTATCACGTTGCAGGCGTTGTCGGCTTGATGATGGCGCAAATCA
TGGGCGTGCGGGATAACGCCACGCTGGACCGCGCCTGTGACCTTGGGCTGGCATTTCAGTTGACCAATAT
TGCTCGCGATATTGTGGACGATGCGCATGCGGGCCGCTGTTATCTGCCGGCAAGCTGGCTGGAGCATGAA
GGTCTGAACAAAGAGAATTATGCGGCACCTGAAAACCGTCAGGCGCTGAGCCGTATCGCCCGTCGTTTGG
TGCAGGAAGCAGAACCTTACTATTTGTCTGCCACAGCCGGCCTGGCAGGGTTGCCCCTGCGTTCCGCCTG
GGCAATCGCTACGGCGAAGCAGGTTTACCGGAAAATAGGTGTCAAAGTTGAACAGGCCGGTCAGCAAGCC
TGGGATCAGCGGCAGTCAACGACCACGCCCGAAAAATTAACGCTGCTGCTGGCCGCCTCTGGTCAGGCCC
TTACTTCCCGGATGCGGGCTCATCCTCCCCGCCCTGCGCATCTCTGGCAGCGCCCGCTCTAGGCTTACTA
NVAGGADNNNNNNAATGAAACCAACTACGGTAATTGGTGCAGGCTTCGGTGGCCTGGCACTGGCAATTCG
TCTACAAGCTGCGGGGATCCCCGTCTTACTGCTTGAACAACGTGATAAACCCGGCGGTCGGGCTTATGTC
TACGAGGATCAGGGGTTTACCTTTGATGCAGGCCCGACGGTTATCACCGATCCCAGTGCCATTGAAGAAC
TGTTTGCACTGGCAGGAAAACAGTTAAAAGAGTATGTCGAACTGCTGCCGGTTACGCCGTTTTACCGCCT
GTGTTGGGAGTCAGGGAAGGTCTTTAATTACGATAACGATCAAACCCGGCTCGAAGCGCAGATTCAGCAG
TTTAATCCCCGCGATGTCGAAGGTTATCGTCAGTTTCTGGACTATTCACGCGCGGTGTTTAAAGAAGGCT
ATCTAAAGCTCGGTACTGTCCCTTTTTTATCGTTCAGAGACATGCTTCGCGCCGCACCTCAACTGGCGAA
ACTGCAGGCATGGAGAAGCGTTTACAGTAAGGTTGCCAGTTACATCGAAGATGAACATCTGCGCCAGGCG
TTTTCTTTCCACTCGCTGTTGGTGGGCGGCAATCCCTTCGCCACCTCATCCATTTATACGTTGATACACG
CGCTGGAGCGTGAGTGGGGCGTCTGGTTTCCGCGTGGCGGCACCGGCGCATTAGTTCAGGGGATGATAAA
GCTGTTTCAGGATCTGGGTGGCGAAGTCGTGTTAAACGCCAGAGTCAGCCATATGGAAACGACAGGAAAC
AAGATTGAAGCCGTGCATTTAGAGGACGGTCGCAGGTTCCTGACGCAAGCCGTCGCGTCAAATGCAGATG
TGGTTCATACCTATCGCGACCTGTTAAGCCAGCACCCTGCCGCGGTTAAGCAGTCCAACAAACTGCAGAC
TAAGCGCATGAGTAACTCTCTGTTTGTGCTCTATTTTGGTTTGAATCACCATCATGATCAGCTCGCGCAT
CACACGGTTTGTTTCGGCCCGCGTTACCGCGAGCTGATTGACGAAATTTTTAATCATGATGGCCTCGCAG
AGGACTTCTCACTTTATCTGCACGCGCCCTGTGTCACGGATTCGTCACTGGCGCCTGAAGGTTGCGGCAG
TTACTATGTGTTGGCGCCGGTGCCGCATTTAGGCACCGCGAACCTCGACTGGACGGTTGAGGGGCCAAAA
CTACGCGACCGTATTTTTGCGTACCTTGAGCAGCATTACATGCCTGGCTTACGGAGTCAGCTGGTCACGC
ACCGGATGTTTACGCCGTTTGATTTTCGCGACCAGCTTAATGCCTATCATGGCTCAGCCTTTTCTGTGGA
GCCCGTTCTTACCCAGAGCGCCTGGTTTCGGCCGCATAACCGCGATAAAACCATTACTAATCTCTACCTG
GTCGGCGCAGGCACGCATCCCGGCGCAGGCATTCCTGGCGTCATCGGCTCGGCAAAAGCGACAGCAGGTT
TGATGCTGGAGGATCTGATATGAGCTTTTACNVAGGADNNNNNNAATGCAACCGCATTATGATCTGATTC
TCGTGGGGGCTGGACTCGCGAATGGCCTTATCGCCCTGCGACTTCAGCAGCAGCAACCTGATATGCGTAT
TTTGCTTATCGACGCCGCACCCCAGGCGGGCGGGAATCATACGTGGTCATTTCACCACGATGATTTGACT
GAGAGCCAACATCGTTGGATAGCTCCGCTGGTGGTTCATCACTGGCCCGACTATCAGGTACGCTTTCCCA
CACGCCGTCGTAAGCTGAACAGCGGCTACTTTTGTATTACTTCTCAGCGTTTCGCTGAGGTTTTACAGCG
ACAGTTTGGCCCGCACTTGTGGATGGATACCGCGGTCGCAGAGGTTAATGCGGAATCTGTTCGGTTGAAA
AAGGGTCAGGTTATCGGTGCCCGCGCGGTGATTGACGGGCGGGGTTATGCGGCAAATTCAGCACTGAGCG
TGGGCTTCCAGGCGTTTATTGGCCAGGAATGGCGATTGAGTCACCCGCATGGTTTATCATCTCCGATTAT
CATGGATGCCACGGTCGATCAGCAAAATGGTTATCGCTTCGTGTACAGCCTGCCGCTCTCGCCGACCAGA
TTGTTAATTGAAGATACGCACTATATTGATAATGCGACATTAGATCCTGAATGCGCGCGGCAAAATATTT
GCGACTATGCCGCGCAACAGGGTTGGCAGCTTCAGACACTGCTGCGAGAAGAACAGGGCGCCTTACCCAT
TACTCTGTCGGGCAATGCCGACGCATTCTGGCAGCAGCGCCCCCTGGCCTGTAGTGGATTACGTGCCGGT
CTGTTCCATCCTACCACCGGCTATTCACTGCCGCTGGCGGTTGCCGTGGCCGACCGCCTGAGTGCACTTG
ATGTCTTTACGTCGGCCTCAATTCACCATGCCATTACGCATTTTGCCCGCGAGCGCTGGCAGCAGCAGGG
CTTTTTCCGCATGCTGAATCGCATGCTGTTTTTAGCCGGACCCGCCGATTCACGCTGGCGGGTTATGCAG
CGTTTTTATGGTTTACCTGAAGATTTAATTGCCCGTTTTTATGCGGGAAAACTCACGCTGACCGATCGGC
TACGTATTCTGAGCGGCAAGCCGCCTGTTCCGGTATTAGCAGCATTGCAAGCCATTATGACGACTCATCG
TTAAGCTTCAGANVAGGADNNNNNNAATGAGTTTTGATATTGCCAAATACCCGACCCTGGCACTGGTCGA
CTCCACCCAGGAGTTACGACTGTTGCCGAAAGAGAGTTTACCGAAACTCTGCGACGAACTGCGCCGCTAT
TTACTCGACAGCGTGAGCCGTTCCAGCGGGCACTTCGCCTCCGGGCTGGGCACGGTCGAACTGACCGTGG
CGCTGCACTATGTCTACAACACCCCGTTTGACCAATTGATTTGGGATGTGGGGCATCAGGCTTATCCGCA
TAAAATTTTGACCGGACGCCGCGACAAAATCGGCACCATCCGTCAGAAAGGCGGTCTGCACCCGTTCCCG
TGGCGCGGCGAAAGCGAATATGACGTATTAAGCGTCGGGCATTCATCAACCTCCATTAGTGCCGGAATTG
GTATTGCGGTTGCTGCCGAAAAAGAAGGCAAAAATCGCCGCACCGTCTGTGTCATTGGCGATGGCGCGAT
TACCGCAGGCATGGCGTTTGAAGCGATGAATCACGCGGGCGATATCCGTCCTGATATGCTGGTGATTCTC
AACGACAATGAAATGTCGATTTCCGAAAATGTCGGCGCGCTCAACAACCATCTGGCACAGCTGCTTTCCG
GTAAGCTTTACTCTTCACTGCGCGAAGGCGGGAAAAAAGTTTTCTCTGGCGTGCCGCCAATTAAAGAGCT
GCTCAAACGCACCGAAGAACATATTAAAGGCATGGTAGTGCCTGGCACGTTGTTTGAGGAGCTGGGCTTT
AACTACATCGGCCCGGTGGACGGTCATGATGTGCTGGGGCTTATCACCACGCTAAAGAACATGCGCGACC
TGAAAGGCCCGCAGTTCCTGCATATCATGACCAAAAAAGGTCGTGGTTATGAACCGGCAGAAAAAGACCC
GATCACTTTCCATGCCGTGCCTAAATTTGATCCCTCCAGCGGTTGTTTGCCGAAAAGTAGCGGCGGTTTG
CCGAGCTATTCAAAAATCTTTGGCGACTGGTTGTGCGAAACGGCAGCGAAAGACAACAAGCTGATGGCGA
TTACTCCGGCGATGCGTGAAGGTTCCGGCATGGTCGAGTTTTCACGTAAATTCCCGGATCGCTACTTCGA
CGTGGCAATTGCCGAGCAACATGCGGTGACCTTTGCTGCGGGTCTGGCGATTGGTGGGTACAAACCCATT
GTCGCGATTTACTCCACTTTCCTGCAACGCGCCTATGATCAGGTGCTGCATGACGTGGCGATTCAAAAGC
TTCCGGTCCTGTTCGCCATCGACCGCGCGGGCATTGTTGGTGCTGACGGTCAAACCCATCAGGGTGCTTT
TGATCTCTCTTACCTGCGCTGCATACCGGAAATGGTCATTATGACCCCGAGCGATGAAAACGAATGTCGC
CAGATGCTCTATACCGGCTATCACTATAACGATGGCCCGTCAGCGGTGCGCTACCCGCGTGGCAACGCGG
TCGGCGTGGAACTGACGCCGCTGGAAAAACTACCAATTGGCAAAGGCATTGTGAAGCGTCGTGGCGAGAA
ACTGGCGATCCTTAACTTTGGTACGCTGATGCCAGAAGCGGCGAAAGTCGCCGAATCGCTGAACGCCACG
CTGGTCGATATGCGTTTTGTGAAACCGCTTGATGAAGCGTTAATTCTGGAAATGGCCGCCAGCCATGAAG
CGCTGGTCACCGTAGAAGAAAACGCCATTATGGGCGGCGCAGGCAGCGGCGTGAACGAAGTGCTGATGGC
CCATCGTAAACCAGTACCCGTGCTGAACATTGGCCTGCCGGACTTCTTTATTCCGCAAGGAACTCAGGAA
GAAATGCGCGCCGAACTCGGCCTCGATGCCGCTGGTATGGAAGCCAAAATCAAGGCCTGGCTGGCATAAG
CTTTGTGNVAGGADNNNNNNAATGAGCGCACATGCCCTGCCCAAGGCAGATCTGACCGCCACCAGCCTGA
TCGTATCGGGCGGCATCATCGCCGCTTGGCTGGCCCTGCATGTGCATGCGCTGTGGTTTCTGGACGCAGC
GGCGCATCCCATCCTGGCGATCGCAAATTTCCTGGGGCTGACCTGGCTGTCGGTCGGATTGTTCATCATC
GCGCATGACGCGATGCACGGGTCGGTGGTGCCGGGGCGTCCGCGCGCCAATGCGGCGATGGGCCAGCTTG
TCCTGTGGCTGTATGCCGGATTTTCGTGGCGCAAGATGATCGTCAAGCACATGGCCCATCACCGCCATGC
CGGAACCGACGACGACCCCGATTTCGACCATGGCGGCCCGGTCCGCTGGTACGCCCGCTTCATCGGCACC
TATTTCGGCTGGCGCGAGGGGCTGCTTCTGCCCGTCATCGTGACGGTCTATGCGCTGATCCTTGGGGATC
GCTGGATGTACGTGGTATTCTGGCCGCTGCCGTCGATCCTGGCGTCGATCCAGCTGTTCGTGTTCGGCAC
CTGGCTGCCGCACCGCCCCGGCCACGACGCGTTCCCGGACCGCCACAATGCGCGGTCGTCGCGGATCAGC
GACCCCGTGTCGCTGCTGACCTGTTTTCACTTTGGCGGTTATCATCACGAACACCACCTGCACCCGACGG
TGCCGTGGTGGCGCCTGCCCAGCACCCGCACCAAGGGCGACACCGCATAAGCTTGAGCNVAGGADNNNNN
NAATGCAAACGGAACACGTCATTTTATTGAATGCACAGGGAGTTCCCACGGGTACGCTGGAAAAGTATGC
CGCACACACGGCAGACACCCGCTTACATCTCGCGTTCTCCAGTTGGCTGTTTAATGCCAAAGGACAATTA
TTAGTTACCCGCCGCGCACTGAGCAAAAAAGCATGGCCTGGCGTGTGGACTAACTCGGTTTGTGGGCACC
CACAACTGGGAGAAAGCAACGAGGACGCAGTGATCCGCCGTTGCCGTTATGAGCTTGGCGTGGAAATTAC
GCCTCCTGAATCTATCTATCCTGACTTTCGCTACCGCGCCACCGATCCGAGTGGCATTGTGGAAAATGAA
GTGTGTCCGGTATTTGCCGCACGCACCACTAGTGCGTTACAGATCAATGATGATGAAGTGATGGATTATC
AATGGTGTGATTTAGCAGATGTATTACACGGTATTGATGCAACGCCGTGGGCGTTCAGTCCGTGGATGGT
GATGCAGGCGACAAATCGCGAAGCCAGAAAACGATTATCTGCATTTACCCAGCTTAAATAAGCTTTGCCN
VAGGADNNNNNNAATGACGGTCTGCGCAAAAAAACACGTTCATCTCACTCGCGATGCTGCGGAGCAGTTA
CTGGCTGATATTGATCGACGCCTTGATCAGTTATTGCCCGTGGAGGGAGAACGGGATGTTGTGGGTGCCG
CGATGCGTGAAGGTGCGCTGGCACCGGGAAAACGTATTCGCCCCATGTTGCTGTTGCTGACCGCCCGCGA
TCTGGGTTGCGCTGTCAGCCATGACGGATTACTGGATTTGGCCTGTGCGGTGGAAATGGTCCACGCGGCT
TCGCTGATCCTTGACGATATGCCCTGCATGGACGATGCGAAGCTGCGGCGCGGACGCCCTACCATTCATT
CTCATTACGGAGAGCATGTGGCAATACTGGCGGCGGTTGCCTTGCTGAGTAAAGCCTTTGGCGTAATTGC
CGATGCAGATGGCCTCACGCCGCTGGCAAAAAATCGGGCGGTTTCTGAACTGTCAAACGCCATCGGCATG
CAAGGATTGGTTCAGGGTCAGTTCAAGGATCTGTCTGAAGGGGATAAGCCGCGCAGCGCTGAAGCTATTT
TGATGACGAATCACTTTAAAACCAGCACGCTGTTTTGTGCCTCGATGCAGATGGCCTCGATTGTTGCGAA
TGCCTCCAGCGAAGCGCGTGATTGCCTGCATCGTTTTTCACTTGATCTTGGTCAGGCATTTCAACTGCTG
GACGATTTGACCGATGGCATGACCGACACCGGTAAGGATAGCAATCAGGACGCCGGTAAATCGACGCTGG
TCAATCTGTTAGGCCCGAGGGCGGTTGAAGAACGTCTGAGACAACATCTTCAGCTTGCCAGTGAGCATCT
CTCTGCGGCCTGCCAACACGGGCACGCCACTCAACATTTTATTCAGGCCTGGTTTGACAAAAAACTCGCT
GCCGTCAGTTAAGCTTGCAAGAATTCAAGCTTGGAGTACGTTAATTAGTTGTCTGTTTTAAGCCCCGTGC
TCTCCGCCGGGGCTTTTTTATTAAAAACCACTCAAGTGGAAGACAAGGGACACGAAGTGATCCGTTTAAA
CTATCAGTGTTTGACAGGATATATTGGCGGGTAAACCTAAGAGAAAAGAGCGTTTATTAGAATAATCGGA
TATTTAAAAGGGCGTGAAAAGGTTTATCCGTTCGTCCATTTGTATGTGCCAGCCGTGCGGCTGCATGAAA
TCCTGGCCGGTTTGTCTGATGCCAAGCTGGCGGCCTGGCCGGCCAGCTTGGCCGCTGAAGAAACCGAGCG
CCGCCGTCTAAAAAGGTGATGTGTATTTGAGTAAAACAGCTTGCGTCATGCGGTCGCTGCGTATATGATG
CGATGAGTAAATAAACAAATACGCAAGGGGAACGCATGAAGGTTATCGCTGTACTTAACCAGAAAGGCGG
GTCAGGCAAGACGACCATCGCAACCCATCTAGCCCGCGCCCTGCAACTCGCCGGGGCCGATGTTCTGTTA
GTCGATTCCGATCCCCAGGGCAGTGCCCGCGATTGGGCGGCCGTGCGGGAAGATCAACCGCTAACCGTTG
TCGGCATCGACCGCCCGACGATTGACCGCGACGTGAAGGCCATCGGCCGGCGCGACTTCGTAGTGATCGA
CGGAGCGCCCCAGGCGGCGGACTTGGCTGTGTCCGCGATCAAGGCAGCCGACTTCGTGCTGATTCCGGTG
CAGCCAAGCCCTTACGACATATGGGCCACCGCCGACCTGGTGGAGCTGGTTAAGCAGCGCATTGAGGTCA
CGGATGGAAGGCTACAAGCGGCCTTTGTCGTGTCGCGGGCGATCAAAGGCACGCGCATCGGCGGTGAGGT
TGCCGAGGCGCTGGCCGGGTACGAGCTGCCCATTCTTGAGTCCCGTATCACGCAGCGCGTGAGCTACCCA
GGCACTGCCGCCGCCGGCACAACCGTTCTTGAATCAGAACCCGAGGGCGACGCTGCCCGCGAGGTCCAGG
CGCTGGCCGCTGAAATTAAATCAAAACTCATTTGAGTTAATGAGGTAAAGAGAAAATGAGCAAAAGCACA
AACACGCTAAGTGCCGGCCGTCCGAGCGCACGCAGCAGCAAGGCTGCAACGTTGGCCAGCCTGGCAGACA
CGCCAGCCATGAAGCGGGTCAACTTTCAGTTGCCGGCGGAGGATCACACCAAGCTGAAGATGTACGCGGT
ACGCCAAGGCAAGACCATTACCGAGCTGCTATCTGAATACATCGCGCAGCTACCAGAGTAAATGAGCAAA
TGAATAAATGAGTAGATGAATTTTAGCGGCTAAAGGAGGCGGCATGGAAAATCAAGAACAACCAGGCACC
GACGCCGTGGAATGCCCCATGTGTGGAGGAACGGGCGGTTGGCCAGGCGTAAGCGGCTGGGTTGTCTGCC
GGCCCTGCAATGGCACTGGAACCCCCAAGCCCGAGGAATCGGCGTGACGGTCGCAAACCATCCGGCCCGG
TACAAATCGGCGCGGCGCTGGGTGATGACCTGGTGGAGAAGTTGAAGGCCGCGCAGGCCGCCCAGCGGCA
ACGCATCGAGGCAGAAGCACGCCCCGGTGAATCGTGGCAAGCGGCCGCTGATCGAATCCGCAAAGAATCC
CGGCAACCGCCGGCAGCCGGTGCGCCGTCGATTAGGAAGCCGCCCAAGGGCGACGAGCAACCAGATTTTT
TCGTTCCGATGCTCTATGACGTGGGCACCCGCGATAGTCGCAGCATCATGGACGTGGCCGTTTTCCGTCT
GTCGAAGCGTGACCGACGAGCTGGCGAGGTGATCCGCTACGAGCTTCCAGACGGGCACGTAGAGGTTTCC
GCAGGGCCGGCCGGCATGGCCAGTGTGTGGGATTACGACCTGGTACTGATGGCGGTTTCCCATCTAACCG
AATCCATGAACCGATACCGGGAAGGGAAGGGAGACAAGCCCGGCCGCGTGTTCCGTCCACACGTTGCGGA
CGTACTCAAGTTCTGCCGGCGAGCCGATGGCGGAAAGCAGAAAGACGACCTGGTAGAAACCTGCATTCGG
TTAAACACCACGCACGTTGCCATGCAGCGTACGAAGAAGGCCAAGAACGGCCGCCTGGTGACGGTATCCG
AGGGTGAAGCCTTGATTAGCCGCTACAAGATCGTAAAGAGCGAAACCGGGCGGCCGGAGTACATCGAGAT
CGAGCTAGCTGATTGGATGTACCGCGAGATCACAGAAGGCAAGAACCCGGACGTGCTGACGGTTCACCCC
GATTACTTTTTGATCGATCCCGGCATCGGCCGTTTTCTCTACCGCCTGGCACGCCGCGCCGCAGGCAAGG
CAGAAGCCAGATGGTTGTTCAAGACGATCTACGAACGCAGTGGCAGCGCCGGAGAGTTCAAGAAGTTCTG
TTTCACCGTGCGCAAGCTGATCGGGTCAAATGACCTGCCGGAGTACGATTTGAAGGAGGAGGCGGGGCAG
GCTGGCCCGATCCTAGTCATGCGCTACCGCAACCTGATCGAGGGCGAAGCATCCGCCGGTTCCTAATGTA
CGGAGCAGATGCTAGGGCAAATTGCCCTAGCAGGGGAAAAAGGTCGAAAAAGCTTCTTTCCTGTGGATAG
CACGTACATTGGGAACCCAAAGCCGTACATTGGGAACCGGAACCCGTACATTGGGAACCCAAAGCCGTAC
ATTGGGAACCGGTCACACATGTAAGTGACTGATATAAAAGAGAAAAAAGGCGATTTTTCCGCCTAAAACT
CTTTAAAACTTATTAAAACTCTTAAAACCCGCCTGGCCTGTGCATAACTGTCTGGCCAGCGCACAGCCGA
ACAGCTGCAAAAAGCGCCCACATCAAGGCTCCGAGTGCGCGGAACCCCTATTTGTTTATTTTTCTAAATA
CATTCAAATATGTATCCGCTCATGAGACAATAACCCTGATAAATGCTTCAATAATATTGAAAAAGGAAGA
GTATGGCTAAAATGAGAATATCACCGGAATTGAAAAAACTGATCGAAAAATACCGCTGCGTAAAAGATAC
GGAAGGAATGTCTCCTGCTAAGGTATATAAGCTGGTGGGAGAAAATGAAAACCTATATTTAAAAATGACG
GACAGCCGGTATAAAGGGACCACCTATGATGTGGAACGGGAAAAGGACATGATGCTATGGCTGGAAGGAA
AGCTGCCTGTTCCAAAGGTCCTGCACTTTGAACGGCATGATGGCTGGAGCAATCTGCTCATGAGTGAGGC
CGATGGCGTCCTTTGCTCGGAAGAGTATGAAGATGAACAAAGCCCTGAAAAGATTATCGAGCTGTATGCG
GAGTGCATCAGGCTCTTTCACTCCATCGACATATCGGATTGTCCCTATACGAATAGCTTAGACAGCCGCT
TAGCCGAATTGGATTACTTACTGAATAACGATCTGGCCGATGTGGATTGCGAAAACTGGGAAGAGGACAC
TCCATTTAAAGATCCGCGCGAGCTGTATGATTTTTTAAAGACGGAAAAGCCCGAAGAGGAACTTGTCTTT
TCCCACGGCGACCTGGGAGACAGCAACATCTTTGTGAAAGATGGCAAAGTAAGTGGCTTTATTGATCTTG
GGAGAAGCGGCAGGGCGGACAAGTGGTATGACATTGCCTTCTGCGTCCGGTCGCTCAGGGAGGATATCGG
GGAAGAACAGTATGTCGAGCTATTTTTTGACTTACTGGGGATCAAGCCTGATTGGGAGAAAATAAAATAT
TATATTTTACTGGATGAATTGTTTTAGCTGTCAGACCAAGTTTACTCATATATACTTTAGATTGATTTAA
AACTTCATTTTTAATTTAAAAGGATCTAGGTGAAGATCCTTTTTGATAATCTCATGACCAAAATCCCTTA
ACGTGAGTTTTCGTTCTAGCTGTAACCTCGAAGCGTTTCACTTGTAACAACGATTGAGAATTTTGTCATA
AAATTGAAATACTTGGTTCGCATTTTCGTCATCCGCGGTCAGCCGCAATTCTGACGAACTGCCCATTTAG
CTGGAGATGATTGTACATCCTTCACGTGAAAATTTCTCAAGCGCTGTGAACAAGGGTTCAGATTTTAGAT
TGAAAGGTGAGCCGTTGAAACACGTTCTTCTTGTCGATGACGACGTCGCTATGCGGCATCTTATTATTGA
ATACCTTACGATCCACGCCTTCAAAGTGACCGCGGTAGCCGACAGCACCCAGTTCACAAGAGTACTCTCT
TCCGCGACGGTCGATGTCGTGGTTGTTGATCTAGATTTAGGTCGTGAAGATGGGCTCGAGATCGTTCGTA
ATCTGGCGGCAAAGTCTGATATTCCAATCATAATTATCAGTGGCGACCGCCTTGAGGAGACGGATAAAGT
TGTTGCACTCGAGCTAGGAGCAAGTGATTTTATCGCTAAGCCGTTCAGTATCAGAGAGTTTCTAGCACGC
ATTCGGGTTGCCTTGCGCGTGCGCCCCAACGTTGTCCGCTCCAAAGACCGACGGTCTTTTTGTTTTACTG
ACTGGACACTTAATCTCAGGCAACGTCGCTTGATGTCCGAAGCTGGCGGTGAGGTGAAACTTACGGCAGG
TGAGTTCAATCTTCTCCTCGCGTTTTTAGAGAAACCCCGCGACGTTCTATCGCGCGAGCAACTTCTCATT
GCCAGTCGAGTACGCGACGAGGAGGTTTATGACAGGAGTATAGATGTTCTCATTTTGAGGCTGCGCCGCA
AACTTGAGGCGGATCCGTCAAGCCCTCAACTGATAAAAACAGCAAGAGGTGCCGGTTATTTCTTTGACGC
GGACGTGCAGGTTTCGCACGGGGGGACGATGGCAGCCTGAGCCAATTGCATTTGCCTCTTAATTATCTGG
CTCAAAGGGTGACTGAGGAGTAAGCGATGTGCCCATCACACTGACCACCAAGACGGGGGTTCGTTTTGAA
GATCACCCTTCAGACCCAAGGCCAGTGTGCGTTGATCGCGGCCACACTGCAAATTGACATACTGTCGATA
AAGGGGCGTTGGACGAGAACCCATTCGTCAGGATACTGGCTCGTGATCTCACTGAGCGTCAGACCCCGTA
GAAAAGATCAAAGGATCTTCTTGAGATCCTTTTTTTCTGCGCGTAATCTGCTGCTTGCAAACAAAAAAAC
CACCGCTACCAGCGGTGGTTTGTTTGCCGGATCAAGAGCTACCAACTCTTTTTCCGAAGGTAACTGGCTT
CAGCAGAGCGCAGATACCAAATACTGTTCTTCTAGTGTAGCCGTAGTTAGGCCACCACTTCAAGAACTCT
GTAGCACCGCCTACATACCTCGCTCTGCTAATCCTGTTACCAGTGGCTGCTGCCAGTGGCGATAAGTCGT
GTCTTACCGGGTTGGACTCAAGACGATAGTTACCGGATAAGGCGCAGCGGTCGGGCTGAACGGGGGGTTC
GTGCACACAGCCCAGCTTGGAGCGAACGACCTACACCGAACTGAGATACCTACAGCGTGAGCTATGAGAA
AGCGCCACGCTTCCCGAAGGGAGAAAGGCGGACAGGTATCCGGTAAGCGGCAGGGTCGGAACAGGAGAGC
GCACGAGGGAGCTTCCAGGGGGAAACGCCTGGTATCTTTATAGTCCTGTCGGGTTTCGCCACCTCTGACT
TGAGCGTCGATTTTTGTGATGCTCGTCAGGGGGGCGGAGCCTATGGAAAAACGCCAGCAACGCGGCCTTT
TTACGGTTCCTGCTCGGATCTGTTGGACCGGACAGTAGTCATGGTTGATGGGCTGCCTGTATCGAGTGGT
GATTTTGTGCCGAGCTGCCGGTCGGGGAGCTGTTGGCTGGCTGGTGGCAGGATATATTGTGGTGTAAACA
AATTGACGCTTAGACAACTTAATAACACATTGCGGACGTTTTTAATGTACTGGGGTTGAACACTCT
Features (pLannotate 1.2.2; 16 found; start..end, strand, type, name):
    253..1179    +  CDS            crtB: CRTB_PANAN - Experimental evidence at protein level: Swiss-Prot protein existence level 1. Involved in the biosynthesis of carotenoids. Catalyzes the condensation of two molecules of geranylgeranyl diphosphate (GGPP) to give prephytoene diphosphate (PPPP) and the subsequent rearrangement of the cyclopropylcarbinyl intermediate to yield the 15-cis-phytoene isomer. From Pantoea ananas (Erwinia uredovora).
   1205..2680    +  CDS            crtI: CRTI_PANAN - Experimental evidence at protein level: Swiss-Prot protein existence level 1. Converts 15-cis-phytoene into all-trans-lycopene via the intermediary of all-trans-phytofluene, all-trans-zeta-carotene and all- trans-neurosporene, by the introduction of four double bonds. From Pantoea ananas (Erwinia uredovora).
   2706..3851    +  CDS            crtY: CRTY_PANAN - Experimental evidence at protein level: Swiss-Prot protein existence level 1. Catalyzes the double cyclization reaction which converts lycopene to beta-carotene. From Pantoea ananas (Erwinia uredovora).
   3877..5736    +  CDS            dxs: DXS_ECOLI - Also known as yajP. Experimental evidence at protein level: Swiss-Prot protein existence level 1. Catalyzes the acyloin condensation reaction between C atoms 2 and 3 of pyruvate and glyceraldehyde 3-phosphate to yield 1-deoxy-D- xylulose-5-phosphate (DXP). From Escherichia coli (strain K12).
   5762..6487    +  CDS            crtW: CRTW_PARSN - Protein predicted: Swiss-Prot protein existence level 4. Converts beta-carotene to canthaxanthin via echinenone. From Paracoccus sp. (strain N81106 / MBIC 01143) (Agrobacterium aurantiacum).
   6513..7058    +  CDS            idi: IDI_ECOLI - Also known as ygfV. Experimental evidence at protein level: Swiss-Prot protein existence level 1. Catalyzes the 1,3-allylic rearrangement of the homoallylic substrate isopentenyl (IPP) to its highly electrophilic allylic isomer, dimethylallyl diphosphate (DMAPP). From Escherichia coli (strain K12).
   7084..7989    +  CDS            crtE: CRTE_PANAN - Protein inferred from homology: Swiss-Prot protein existence level 3. Catalyzes the condensation of farnesyl diphosphate (FPP) and isopentenyl diphosphate (IPP) to yield geranylgeranyl diphosphate (GGPP) needed for biosynthesis of carotenoids and diterpenes. From Pantoea ananas (Erwinia uredovora).
   8132..8156    +  misc_feature   RB T-DNA repeat: right border repeat from nopaline C58 T-DNA
   8436..9065    +  CDS            pVS1 StaA: stability protein from the Pseudomonas plasmid pVS1 (Heeb et al., 2000)
   9498..10566   +  CDS            pVS1 RepA (fragment): replication protein from the Pseudomonas plasmid pVS1 (Heeb et al., 2000)
  10632..10826   +  rep_origin     pVS1 oriV: origin of replication for the Pseudomonas plasmid pVS1 (Heeb et al., 2000)
  10888..10992   +  promoter       AmpR promoter: bla
  10993..11787   +  CDS            KanR: aminoglycoside phosphotransferase; aphA-3; confers resistance to kanamycin
  12047..12847   +  CDS            virG: VIRG_AGRT9 - Protein inferred from homology: Swiss-Prot protein existence level 3. VirG is required for the positive regulation of at least two vir loci encoded by the Ti plasmid of A.tumefaciens. From Agrobacterium tumefaciens (strain 15955).
  13111..13699   +  rep_origin     ori: high-copy-number ColE1/pMB1/pBR322/pUC origin of replication
  13835..13859   +  misc_feature   LB T-DNA repeat: left border repeat from nopaline C58 T-DNA
