>Addgene plasmid #123187 | pSB90 - pAGM4723_VirGN54D | addgene full sequence | sequence record 242079 | Addgene NGS Result
TGCCCCATGTGTGGAGGAACGGGCGGTTGGCCAGGCGTAAGCGGCTGGGTTGTCTGCCGGCCCTGCAATG
GCACTGGAACCCCCAAGCCCGAGGAATCGGCGTGAGCGGTCGCAAACCATCCGGCCCGGTACAAATCGGC
GCGGCGCTGGGTGATGACCTGGTGGAGAAGTTGAAGGCCGCGCAGGCCGCCCAGCGGCAACGCATCGAGG
CAGAAGCACGCCCCGGTGAATCGTGGCAAGCGGCCGCTGATCGAATCCGCAAAGAATCCCGGCAACCGCC
GGCAGCCGGTGCGTCGTCGATTAGGAAGCCGCCCAAGGGCGACGAGCAACCAGATTTTTTCGTTCCGATG
CTCTATGACGTGGGCACCCGCGATAGTCGCAGCATCATGGACGTGGCCGTTTTCCGTCTGTCGAAGCGTG
ACCGACGAGCTGGCGAGGTGATCCGCTACGAGCTTCCAGACGGGCACGTAGAGGTTTCCGCAGGGCCGGC
CGGCATGGCCAGTGTGTGGGATTACGACCTGGTACTGATGGCGGTTTCCCATCTAACCGAATCCATGAAC
CGATACCGGGAAGGGAAGGGAGACAAGCCCGGCCGCGTGTTCCGTCCACACGTTGCGGACGTACTCAAGT
TCTGCCGGCGAGCCGATGGCGGAAAGCAGAAAGACGACCTGGTAGAAACCTGCATTCGGTTAAACACCAC
GCACGTTGCCATGCAGCGTACGAAGAAGGCCAAGAACGGCCGCCTGGTGACGGTATCCGAGGGTGAAGCC
TTGATTAGCCGCTACAAGATCGTAAAGAGCGAAACCGGGCGGCCGGAGTACATCGAGATCGAGCTAGCTG
ATTGGATGTACCGCGAGATCACAGAAGGCAAGAACCCGGACGTGCTGACGGTTCACCCCGATTACTTTTT
GATCGATCCCGGCATCGGCCGTTTTCTCTACCGCCTGGCACGCCGCGCCGCAGGCAAGGCAGAAGCCAGA
TGGTTGTTCAAGACGATCTACGAACGCAGTGGCAGCGCCGGAGAGTTCAAGAAGTTCTGTTTCACCGTGC
GCAAGCTGATCGGGTCAAATGACCTGCCGGAGTACGATTTGAAGGAGGAGGCGGGGCAGGCTGGCCCGAT
CCTAGTCATGCGCTACCGCAACCTGATCGAGGGCGAAGCATCCGCCGGTTCCTAATGTACGGAGCAGATG
CTAGGGCAAATTGCCCTAGCAGGGGAAAAAGGTCGAAAAAGCTTCTTTCCTGTGGATAGCACGTACATTG
GGAACCCAAAGCCGTACATTGGGAACCGGAACCCGTACATTGGGAACCCAAAGCCGTACATTGGGAACCG
GTCACACATGTAAGTGACTGATATAAAAGAGAAAAAAGGCGATTTTTCCGCCTAAAACTCTTTAAAACTT
ATTAAAACTCTTAAAACCCGCCTGGCCTGTGCATAACTGTCTGGCCAGCGCACAGCCGAACAGCTGCAAA
AAGCGCCCACATCAAGGCTCCGAGTGCGCGGAACCCCTATTTGTTTATTTTTCTAAATACATTCAAATAT
GTATCCGCTCATGAGACAATAACCCTGATAAATGCTTCAATAATATTGAAAAAGGAAGAGTATGGCTAAA
ATGAGAATATCACCGGAATTGAAAAAACTGATCGAAAAATACCGCTGCGTAAAAGATACGGAAGGAATGT
CTCCTGCTAAGGTATATAAGCTGGTGGGAGAAAATGAAAACCTATATTTAAAAATGACGGACAGCCGGTA
TAAAGGGACCACCTATGATGTGGAACGGGAAAAGGACATGATGCTATGGCTGGAAGGAAAGCTGCCTGTT
CCAAAGGTCCTGCACTTTGAACGGCATGATGGCTGGAGCAATCTGCTCATGAGTGAGGCCGATGGCGTCC
TTTGCTCGGAAGAGTATGAAGATGAACAAAGCCCTGAAAAGATTATCGAGCTGTATGCGGAGTGCATCAG
GCTCTTTCACTCCATCGACATATCGGATTGTCCCTATACGAATAGCTTAGACAGCCGCTTAGCCGAATTG
GATTACTTACTGAATAACGATCTGGCCGATGTGGATTGCGAAAACTGGGAAGAGGACACTCCATTTAAAG
ATCCGCGCGAGCTGTATGATTTTTTAAAGACGGAAAAGCCCGAAGAGGAACTTGTCTTTTCCCACGGCGA
CCTGGGAGACAGCAACATCTTTGTGAAAGATGGCAAAGTAAGTGGCTTTATTGATCTTGGGAGAAGCGGC
AGGGCGGACAAGTGGTATGACATTGCCTTCTGCGTCCGGTCGCTCAGGGAGGATATCGGGGAAGAACAGT
ATGTCGAGCTATTTTTTGACTTACTGGGGATCAAGCCTGATTGGGAGAAAATAAAATATTATATTTTACT
GGATGAATTGTTTTAGCTGTCAGACCAAGTTTACTCATATATACTTTAGATTGATTTAAAACTTCATTTT
TAATTTAAAAGGATCTAGGTGAAGATCCTTTTTGATAATCTCATGACCAAAATCCCTTAACGTGAGTTTT
CGTTCTAGCTGTAACCTCGAAGCGTTTCACTTGTAACAACGATTGAGAATTTTTGTCATAAAATTGAAAT
ACTTGGTTCGCATTTTTGTCATCCGCGGTCAGCCGCAATTCTGACGAACTGCCCATTTAGCTGGAGATGA
TTGTACATCCTTCACGTGAAAATTTCTCAAGCGCTGTGAACAAGGGTTCAGATTTTAGATTGAAAGGTGA
GCCGTTGAAACACGTTCTTCTTGTCGATGACGACGTCGCTATGCGGCATCTTATTATTGAATACCTTACG
ATCCACGCCTTCAAAGTGACCGCGGTAGCCGACAGCACCCAGTTCACAAGAGTACTCTCTTCCGCGACGG
TCGATGTCGTGGTTGTTGATCTAGATTTAGGTCGTGAAGATGGGCTCGAGATCGTTCGTAATCTGGCGGC
AAAGTCTGATATTCCAATCATAATTATCAGTGGCGACCGCCTTGAGGAGACGGATAAAGTTGTTGCACTC
GAGCTAGGAGCAAGTGATTTTATCGCTAAGCCGTTCAGTATCAGAGAGTTTCTAGCACGCATTCGGGTTG
CCTTGCGCGTGCGCCCCAACGTTGTCCGCTCCAAAGACCGACGGTCTTTTTGTTTTACTGACTGGACACT
TAATCTCAGGCAACGTCGCTTGATGTCCGAAGCTGGCGGTGAGGTGAAACTTACGGCAGGTGAGTTCAAT
CTTCTCCTCGCGTTTTTAGAGAAACCCCGCGACGTTCTATCGCGCGAGCAACTTCTCATTGCCAGTCGAG
TACGCGACGAGGAGGTTTATGACAGGAGTATAGATGTTCTCATTTTGAGGCTGCGCCGCAAACTTGAGGC
GGATCCGTCAAGCCCTCAACTGATAAAAACAGCAAGAGGTGCCGGTTATTTCTTTGACGCGGACGTGCAG
GTTTCGCACGGGGGGACGATGGCAGCCTGAGCCAATTGCATTTGCCTCTTAATTATCTGGCTCAAAGGGT
GACTGAGGAGTAAGCGATGTGCCCATCACACTGACCACCAAGACGGGGGTTCGTTTTGAAGATCACCCTT
CAGACCCAAGGCCAGTGTGCGTTGATCGCGGCCACACTGCAAATTCACATACTGTCGATAAAGGGGCGTT
GGACGAGAACCCATTCGTCAGGATACTGGCTCGTGATCTCACTGAGCGTCAGACCCCGTAGAAAAGATCA
AAGGATCTTCTTGAGATCCTTTTTTTCTGCGCGTAATCTGCTGCTTGCAAACAAAAAAACCACCGCTACC
AGCGGTGGTTTGTTTGCCGGATCAAGAGCTACCAACTCTTTTTCCGAAGGTAACTGGCTTCAGCAGAGCG
CAGATACCAAATACTGTTCTTCTAGTGTAGCCGTAGTTAGGCCACCACTTCAAGAACTCTGTAGCACCGC
CTACATACCTCGCTCTGCTAATCCTGTTACCAGTGGCTGCTGCCAGTGGCGATAAGTCGTGTCTTACCGG
GTTGGACTCAAGACGATAGTTACCGGATAAGGCGCAGCGGTCGGGCTGAACGGGGGGTTCGTGCACACAG
CCCAGCTTGGAGCGAACGACCTACACCGAACTGAGATACCTACAGCGTGAGCTATGAGAAAGCGCCACGC
TTCCCGAAGGGAGAAAGGCGGACAGGTATCCGGTAAGCGGCAGGGTCGGAACAGGAGAGCGCACGAGGGA
GCTTCCAGGGGGAAACGCCTGGTATCTTTATAGTCCTGTCGGGTTTCGCCACCTCTGACTTGAGCGTCGA
TTTTTGTGATGCTCGTCAGGGGGGCGGAGCCTATGGAAAAACGCCAGCAACGCGGCCTTTTTACGGTTCC
TGCTCGGATCTGTTGGACCGGACAGTAGTCATGGTTGATGGGCTGCCTGTATCGAGTGGTGATTTTGTGC
CGAGCTGCCGGTCGGGGAGCTGTTGGCTGGCTGGTGGCAGGATATATTGTGGTGTAAACAAATTGACGCT
TAGACAACTTAATAACACATTGCGGACGTTTTTAATGTACTGGGGTTGAACACTCTGTGCCTTGTCTTCC
AGTGGTATGGGGTACCGCACGGTCTGCCAATCCGACGGAGGTTTATGAATTTTCCACCTTTTCCACAAGC
TCAACTAGTATTAACGATGTGGATTTAGCAAAAAAAACCTGTAACCCTAAATGTAAAATAACGGGTAAGC
CTGCCAACCATGTTATGGCAGATTAAGCGTCTTTTTGAAGGGCACCGCATCTTTCGCGTTGCCGTAAATG
TATCCGTTTAGCAATAAGGAAATTCTTAATGAATAATCCGTCGTTACTCAATCATGCGGTCGAAACGATG
GCAGTTGGCTCGAAAAGTTTTGCGACAGCCTCAAAGTTATTTGATGCAAAAACCCGGCGCAGCGTACTGA
TGCTCTACGCCTGGTGCCGCCATTGTGACGATGTTATTGACGATCAGACGCTGGGCTTTCAGGCCCGGCA
GCCTGCCTTACAAACGCCCGAACAACGTCTGATGCAACTTGAGATGAAAACGCGCCAGGCCTATGCAGGA
TCGCAGATGCACGAACCGGCGTTTGCGGCTTTTCGGGAAGTGGCTATGGCTCATGATATCGCCCCGGCTT
ACGCGTTTGATCATCTGGAAGGCTTCGCCATGGATGTACGCGAAGCGCAATACAGCCAACTGGATGATAC
GCTGCGCTATTGCTATCACGTTGCAGGCGTTGTCGGCTTGATGATGGCGCAAATCATGGGCGTGCGGGAT
AACGCCACGCTGGACCGCGCCTGTGACCTTGGGCTGGCATTTCAGTTGACCAATATTGCTCGCGATATTG
TGGACGATGCGCATGCGGGCCGCTGTTATCTGCCGGCAAGCTGGCTGGAGCATGAAGGTCTGAACAAAGA
GAATTATGCGGCACCTGAAAACCGTCAGGCGCTGAGCCGTATCGCCCGTCGTTTGGTGCAGGAAGCAGAA
CCTTACTATTTGTCTGCCACAGCCGGCCTGGCAGGGTTGCCCCTGCGTTCCGCCTGGGCAATCGCTACGG
CGAAGCAGGTTTACCGGAAAATAGGTGTCAAAGTTGAACAGGCCGGTCAGCAAGCCTGGGATCAGCGGCA
GTCAACGACCACGCCCGAAAAATTAACGCTGCTGCTGGCCGCCTCTGGTCAGGCCCTTACTTCCCGGATG
CGGGCTCATCCTCCCCGCCCTGCGCATCTCTGGCAGCGCCCGCTCTAGGCTTACTATAAGGATGTTTGCA
ATGAAACCAACTACGGTAATTGGTGCAGGCTTCGGTGGCCTGGCACTGGCAATTCGTCTACAAGCTGCGG
GGATCCCCGTCTTACTGCTTGAACAACGTGATAAACCCGGCGGTCGGGCTTATGTCTACGAGGATCAGGG
GTTTACCTTTGATGCAGGCCCGACGGTTATCACCGATCCCAGTGCCATTGAAGAACTGTTTGCACTGGCA
GGAAAACAGTTAAAAGAGTATGTCGAACTGCTGCCGGTTACGCCGTTTTACCGCCTGTGTTGGGAGTCAG
GGAAGGTCTTTAATTACGATAACGATCAAACCCGGCTCGAAGCGCAGATTCAGCAGTTTAATCCCCGCGA
TGTCGAAGGTTATCGTCAGTTTCTGGACTATTCACGCGCGGTGTTTAAAGAAGGCTATCTAAAGCTCGGT
ACTGTCCCTTTTTTATCGTTCAGAGACATGCTTCGCGCCGCACCTCAACTGGCGAAACTGCAGGCATGGA
GAAGCGTTTACAGTAAGGTTGCCAGTTACATCGAAGATGAACATCTGCGCCAGGCGTTTTCTTTCCACTC
GCTGTTGGTGGGCGGCAATCCCTTCGCCACCTCATCCATTTATACGTTGATACACGCGCTGGAGCGTGAG
TGGGGCGTCTGGTTTCCGCGTGGCGGCACCGGCGCATTAGTTCAGGGGATGATAAAGCTGTTTCAGGATC
TGGGTGGCGAAGTCGTGTTAAACGCCAGAGTCAGCCATATGGAAACGACAGGAAACAAGATTGAAGCCGT
GCATTTAGAGGACGGTCGCAGGTTCCTGACGCAAGCCGTCGCGTCAAATGCAGATGTGGTTCATACCTAT
CGCGACCTGTTAAGCCAGCACCCTGCCGCGGTTAAGCAGTCCAACAAACTGCAGACTAAGCGCATGAGTA
ACTCTCTGTTTGTGCTCTATTTTGGTTTGAATCACCATCATGATCAGCTCGCGCATCACACGGTTTGTTT
CGGCCCGCGTTACCGCGAGCTGATTGACGAAATTTTTAATCATGATGGCCTCGCAGAGGACTTCTCACTT
TATCTGCACGCGCCCTGTGTCACGGATTCGTCACTGGCGCCTGAAGGTTGCGGCAGTTACTATGTGTTGG
CGCCGGTGCCGCATTTAGGCACCGCGAACCTCGACTGGACGGTTGAGGGGCCAAAACTACGCGACCGTAT
TTTTGCGTACCTTGAGCAGCATTACATGCCTGGCTTACGGAGTCAGCTGGTCACGCACCGGATGTTTACG
CCGTTTGATTTTCGCGACCAGCTTAATGCCTATCATGGCTCAGCCTTTTCTGTGGAGCCCGTTCTTACCC
AGAGCGCCTGGTTTCGGCCGCATAACCGCGATAAAACCATTACTAATCTCTACCTGGTCGGCGCAGGCAC
GCATCCCGGCGCAGGCATTCCTGGCGTCATCGGCTCGGCAAAAGCGACAGCAGGTTTGATGCTGGAGGAT
CTGATATGAGCTTTTACCCAGGAGACAGAGAATGCAACCGCATTATGATCTGATTCTCGTGGGGGCTGGA
CTCGCGAATGGCCTTATCGCCCTGCGACTTCAGCAGCAGCAACCTGATATGCGTATTTTGCTTATCGACG
CCGCACCCCAGGCGGGCGGGAATCATACGTGGTCATTTCACCACGATGATTTGACTGAGAGCCAACATCG
TTGGATAGCTCCGCTGGTGGTTCATCACTGGCCCGACTATCAGGTACGCTTTCCCACACGCCGTCGTAAG
CTGAACAGCGGCTACTTTTGTATTACTTCTCAGCGTTTCGCTGAGGTTTTACAGCGACAGTTTGGCCCGC
ACTTGTGGATGGATACCGCGGTCGCAGAGGTTAATGCGGAATCTGTTCGGTTGAAAAAGGGTCAGGTTAT
CGGTGCCCGCGCGGTGATTGACGGGCGGGGTTATGCGGCAAATTCAGCACTGAGCGTGGGCTTCCAGGCG
TTTATTGGCCAGGAATGGCGATTGAGTCACCCGCATGGTTTATCATCTCCGATTATCATGGATGCCACGG
TCGATCAGCAAAATGGTTATCGCTTCGTGTACAGCCTGCCGCTCTCGCCGACCAGATTGTTAATTGAAGA
TACGCACTATATTGATAATGCGACATTAGATCCTGAATGCGCGCGGCAAAATATTTGCGACTATGCCGCG
CAACAGGGTTGGCAGCTTCAGACACTGCTGCGAGAAGAACAGGGCGCCTTACCCATTACTCTGTCGGGCA
ATGCCGACGCATTCTGGCAGCAGCGCCCCCTGGCCTGTAGTGGATTACGTGCCGGTCTGTTCCATCCTAC
CACCGGCTATTCACTGCCGCTGGCGGTTGCCGTGGCCGACCGCCTGAGTGCACTTGATGTCTTTACGTCG
GCCTCAATTCACCATGCCATTACGCATTTTGCCCGCGAGCGCTGGCAGCAGCAGGGCTTTTTCCGCATGC
TGAATCGCATGCTGTTTTTAGCCGGACCCGCCGATTCACGCTGGCGGGTTATGCAGCGTTTTTATGGTTT
ACCTGAAGATTTAATTGCCCGTTTTTATGCGGGAAAACTCACGCTGACCGATCGGCTACGTATTCTGAGC
GGCAAGCCGCCTGTTCCGGTATTAGCAGCATTGCAAGCCATTATGACGACTCATCGTTAAGCTTCAGAGG
AGGAATTAAGTAATGAGTTTTGATATTGCCAAATACCCGACCCTGGCACTGGTCGACTCCACCCAGGAGT
TACGACTGTTGCCGAAAGAGAGTTTACCGAAACTCTGCGACGAACTGCGCCGCTATTTACTCGACAGCGT
GAGCCGTTCCAGCGGGCACTTCGCCTCCGGGCTGGGCACGGTCGAACTGACCGTGGCGCTGCACTATGTC
TACAACACCCCGTTTGACCAATTGATTTGGGATGTGGGGCATCAGGCTTATCCGCATAAAATTTTGACCG
GACGCCGCGACAAAATCGGCACCATCCGTCAGAAAGGCGGTCTGCACCCGTTCCCGTGGCGCGGCGAAAG
CGAATATGACGTATTAAGCGTCGGGCATTCATCAACCTCCATTAGTGCCGGAATTGGTATTGCGGTTGCT
GCCGAAAAAGAAGGCAAAAATCGCCGCACCGTCTGTGTCATTGGCGATGGCGCGATTACCGCAGGCATGG
CGTTTGAAGCGATGAATCACGCGGGCGATATCCGTCCTGATATGCTGGTGATTCTCAACGACAATGAAAT
GTCGATTTCCGAAAATGTCGGCGCGCTCAACAACCATCTGGCACAGCTGCTTTCCGGTAAGCTTTACTCT
TCACTGCGCGAAGGCGGGAAAAAAGTTTTCTCTGGCGTGCCGCCAATTAAAGAGCTGCTCAAACGCACCG
AAGAACATATTAAAGGCATGGTAGTGCCTGGCACGTTGTTTGAGGAGCTGGGCTTTAACTACATCGGCCC
GGTGGACGGTCATGATGTGCTGGGGCTTATCACCACGCTAAAGAACATGCGCGACCTGAAAGGCCCGCAG
TTCCTGCATATCATGACCAAAAAAGGTCGTGGTTATGAACCGGCAGAAAAAGACCCGATCACTTTCCATG
CCGTGCTAAATTTGATCCCTCCAGCGGTTGTTTGCCGAAAAGTAGCGGCGGTTTGCCGAGCTATTCAAAA
ATCTTTGGCGACTGGTTGTGCGAAACGGCAGCGAAAGACAACAAGCTGATGGCGATTACTCCGGCGATGC
GTGAAGGTTCCGGCATGGTCGAGTTTTCACGTAAATTCCCGGATCGCTACTTCGACGTGGCAATTGCCGA
GCAACATGCGGTGACCTTTGCTGCGGGTCTGGCGATTGGTGGGTACAAACCCATTGTCGCGATTTACTCC
ACTTTCCTGCAACGCGCCTATGATCAGGTGCTGCATGACGTGGCGATTCAAAAGCTTCCGGTCCTGTTCG
CCATCGACCGCGCGGGCATTGTTGGTGCTGACGGTCAAACCCATCAGGGTGCTTTTGATCTCTCTTACCT
GCGCTGCATACCGGAAATGGTCATTATGACCCCGAGCGATGAAAACGAATGTCGCCAGATGCTCTATACC
GGCTATCACTATAACGATGGCCCGTCAGCGGTGCGCTACCCGCGTGGCAACGCGGTCGGCGTGGAACTGA
CGCCGCTGGAAAAACTACCAATTGGCAAAGGCATTGTGAAGCGTCGTGGCGAGAAACTGGCGATCCTTAA
CTTTGGTACGCTGATGCCAGAAGCGGCGAAAGTCGCCGAATCGCTGAACGCCACGCTGGTCGATATGCGT
TTTGTGAAACCGCTTGATGAAGCGTTAATTCTGGAAATGGCCGCCAGCCATGAAGCGCTGGTCACCGTAG
AAGAAAACGCCATTATGGGCGGCGCAGGCAGCGGCGTGAACGAAGTGCTGATGGCCCATCGTAAACCAGT
ACCCGTGCTGAACATTGGCCTGCCGGACTTCTTTATTCCGCAAGGAACTCAGGAAGAAATGCGCGCCGAA
CTCGGCCTCGATGCCGCTGGTATGGAAGCCAAAATCAAGGCCTGGCTGGCATAAGCTTTGTGTGAGGAGA
TGTCGAATGAGCGCACATGCCCTGCCCAAGGCAGATCTGACCGCCACCAGCCTGATCGTATCGGGCGGCA
TCATCGCCGCTTGGCTGGCCCTGCATGTGCATGCGCTGTGGTTTCTGGACGCAGCGGCGCATCCCATCCT
GGCGATCGCAAATTTCCTGGGGCTGACCTGGCTGTCGGTCGGATTGTTCATCATCGCGCATGACGCGATG
CACGGGTCGGTGGTGCCGGGGCGTCCGCGCGCCAATGCGGCGATGGGCCAGCTTGTCCTGTGGCTGTATG
CCGGATTTTCGTGGCGCAAGATGATCGTCAAGCACATGGCCCATCACCGCCATGCCGGAACCGACGACGA
CCCCGATTTCGACCATGGCGGCCCGGTCCGCTGGTACGCCCGCTTCATCGGCACCTATTTCGGCTGGCGC
GAGGGGCTGCTTCTGCCCGTCATCGTGACGGTCTATGCGCTGATCCTTGGGGATCGCTGGATGTACGTGG
TATTCTGGCCGCTGCCGTCGATCCTGGCGTCGATCCAGCTGTTCGTGTTCGGCACCTGGCTGCCGCACCG
CCCCGGCCACGACGCGTTCCCGGACCGCCACAATGCGCGGTCGTCGCGGATCAGCGACCCCGTGTCGCTG
CTGACCTGTTTTCACTTTGGCGGTTATCATCACGAACACCACCTGCACCCGACGGTGCCGTGGTGGCGCC
TGCCCAGCACCCGCACCAAGGGCGACACCGCATAAGCTTGAGCTGAGGAGATTTTGAATGCAAACGGAAC
ACGTCATTTTATTGAATGCACAGGGAGTTCCCACGGGTACGCTGGAAAAGTATGCCGCACACACGGCAGA
CACCCGCTTACATCTCGCGTTCTCCAGTTGGCTGTTTAATGCCAAAGGACAATTATTAGTTACCCGCCGC
GCACTGAGCAAAAAAGCATGGCCTGGCGTGTGGACTAACTCGGTTTGTGGGCACCCACAACTGGGAGAAA
GCAACGAGGACGCAGTGATCCGCCGTTGCCGTTATGAGCTTGGCGTGGAAATTACGCCTCCTGAATCTAT
CTATCCTGACTTTCGCTACCGCGCCACCGATCCGAGTGGCATTGTGGAAAATGAAGTGTGTCCGGTATTT
GCCGCACGCACCACTAGTGCGTTACAGATCAATGATGATGAAGTGATGGATTATCAATGGTGTGATTTAG
CAGATGTATTACACGGTATTGATGCAACGCCGTGGGCGTTCAGTCCGTGGATGGTGATGCAGGCGACAAA
TCGCGAAGCCAGAAAACGATTATCTGCATTTACCCAGCTTAAATAAGCTTTGCCTCAGGATTTTTGAAAT
GACGGTCTGCGCAAAAAAACACGTTCATCTCACTCGCGATGCTGCGGAGCAGTTACTGGCTGATATTGAT
CGACGCCTTGATCAGTTATTGCCCGTGGAGGGAGAACGGGATGTTGTGGGTGCCGCGATGCGTGAAGGTG
CGCTGGCACCGGGAAAACGTATTCGCCCCATGTTGCTGTTGCTGACCGCCCGCGATCTGGGTTGCGCTGT
CAGCCATGACGGATTACTGGATTTGGCCTGTGCGGTGGAAATGGTCCACGCGGCTTCGCTGATCCTTGAC
GATATGCCCTGCATGGACGATGCGAAGCTGCGGCGCGGACGCCCTACCATTCATTCTCATTACGGAGAGC
ATGTGGCAATACTGGCGGCGGTTGCCTTGCTGAGTAAAGCCTTTGGCGTAATTGCCGATGCAGATGGCCT
CACGCCGCTGGCAAAAAATCGGGCGGTTTCTGAACTGTCAAACGCCATCGGCATGCAAGGATTGGTTCAG
GGTCAGTTCAAGGATCTGTCTGAAGGGGATAAGCCGCGCAGCGCTGAAGCTATTTTGATGACGAATCACT
TTAAAACCAGCACGCTGTTTTGTGCCTCGATGCAGATGGCCTCGATTGTTGCGAATGCCTCCAGCGAAGC
GCGTGATTGCCTGCATCGTTTTTCACTTGATCTTGGTCAGGCATTTCAACTGCTGGACGATTTGACCGAT
GGCATGACCGACACCGGTAAGGATAGCAATCAGGACGCCGGTAAATCGACGCTGGTCAATCTGTTAGGCC
CGAGGGCGGTTGAAGAACGTCTGAGACAACATCTTCAGCTTGCCAGTGAGCATCTCTCTGCGGCCTGCCA
ACACGGGCACGCCACTCAACATTTTATTCAGGCCTGGTTTGACAAAAAACTCGCTGCCGTCAGTTAAGCT
TGCAAGAATTCAAGCTTGGAGTACGTTAATTAGTTGTCTGTTTTAAGCCCCGTGCTCTCCGCCGGGGCTT
TTTTATTAAAAACCACTCAAGTGGAAGACAAGGGACACGAAGTGATCCGTTTAAACTATCAGTGTTTGAC
AGGATATATTGGCGGGTAAACCTAAGAGAAAAGAGCGTTTATTAGAATAATCGGATATTTAAAAGGGCGT
GAAAAGGTTTATCCGTTCGTCCATTTGTATGTGCCAGCCGTGCGGCTGCATGAAATCCTGGCCGGTTTGT
CTGATGCCAAGCTGGCGGCCTGGCCGGCCAGCTTGGCCGCTGAAGAAACCGAGCGCCGCCGTCTAAAAAG
GTGATGTGTATTTGAGTAAAACAGCTTGCGTCATGCGGTCGCTGCGTATATGATGCGATGAGTAAATAAA
CAAATACGCAAGGGGAACGCATGAAGGTTATCGCTGTACTTAACCAGAAAGGCGGGTCAGGCAAGACGAC
CATCGCAACCCATCTAGCCCGCGCCCTGCAACTCGCCGGGGCCGATGTTCTGTTAGTCGATTCCGATCCC
CAGGGCAGTGCCCGCGATTGGGCGGCCGTGCGGGAAGATCAACCGCTAACCGTTGTCGGCATCGACCGCC
CGACGATTGACCGCGACGTGAAGGCCATCGGCCGGCGCGACTTCGTAGTGATCGACGGAGCGCCCCAGGC
GGCGGACTTGGCTGTGTCCGCGATCAAGGCAGCCGACTTCGTGCTGATTCCGGTGCAGCCAAGCCCTTAC
GACATATGGGCCACCGCCGACCTGGTGGAGCTGGTTAAGCAGCGCATTGAGGTCACGGATGGAAGGCTAC
AAGCGGCCTTTGTCGTGTCGCGGGCGATCAAAGGCACGCGCATCGGCGGTGAGGTTGCCGAGGCGCTGGC
CGGGTACGAGCTGCCCATTCTTGAGTCCCGTATCACGCAGCGCGTGAGCTACCCAGGCACTGCCGCCGCC
GGCACAACCGTTCTTGAATCAGAACCCGAGGGCGACGCTGCCCGCGAGGTCCAGGCGCTGGCCGCTGAAA
TTAAATCAAAACTCATTTGAGTTAATGAGGTAAAGAGAAAATGAGCAAAAGCACAAACACGCTAAGTGCC
GGCCGTCCGAGCGCACGCAGCAGCAAGGCTGCAACGTTGGCCAGCCTGGCAGACACGCCAGCCATGAAGC
GGGTCAACTTTCAGTTGCCGGCGGAGGATCACACCAAGCTGAAGATGTACGCGGTACGCCAAGGCAAGAC
CATTACCGAGCTGCTATCTGAATACATCGCGCAGCTACCAGAGTAAATGAGCAAATGAATAAATGAGTAG
ATGAATTTTAGCGGCTAAAGGAGGCGGCATGGAAAATCAAGAACAACCAGGCACCGACGCCGTGGAA
Features (pLannotate 1.2.2; 17 found; start..end, strand, type, name):
    102..1175    +  CDS            pVS1 RepA: replication protein from the Pseudomonas plasmid pVS1 (Heeb et al., 2000)
   1241..1435    +  rep_origin     pVS1 oriV: origin of replication for the Pseudomonas plasmid pVS1 (Heeb et al., 2000)
   1497..1601    +  promoter       AmpR promoter: bla
   1602..2396    +  CDS            KanR: aminoglycoside phosphotransferase; aphA-3; confers resistance to kanamycin
   2657..3457    +  CDS            virG: VIRG_AGRT9 - Protein inferred from homology: Swiss-Prot protein existence level 3. VirG is required for the positive regulation of at least two vir loci encoded by the Ti plasmid of A.tumefaciens. From Agrobacterium tumefaciens (strain 15955).
   3721..4309    +  rep_origin     ori: high-copy-number ColE1/pMB1/pBR322/pUC origin of replication
   4445..4469    +  misc_feature   LB T-DNA repeat: left border repeat from nopaline C58 T-DNA
   4789..5715    +  CDS            crtB: CRTB_PANAN - Experimental evidence at protein level: Swiss-Prot protein existence level 1. Involved in the biosynthesis of carotenoids. Catalyzes the condensation of two molecules of geranylgeranyl diphosphate (GGPP) to give prephytoene diphosphate (PPPP) and the subsequent rearrangement of the cyclopropylcarbinyl intermediate to yield the 15-cis-phytoene isomer. From Pantoea ananas (Erwinia uredovora).
   5741..7216    +  CDS            crtI: CRTI_PANAN - Experimental evidence at protein level: Swiss-Prot protein existence level 1. Converts 15-cis-phytoene into all-trans-lycopene via the intermediary of all-trans-phytofluene, all-trans-zeta-carotene and all- trans-neurosporene, by the introduction of four double bonds. From Pantoea ananas (Erwinia uredovora).
   7242..8387    +  CDS            crtY: CRTY_PANAN - Experimental evidence at protein level: Swiss-Prot protein existence level 1. Catalyzes the double cyclization reaction which converts lycopene to beta-carotene. From Pantoea ananas (Erwinia uredovora).
   8413..9315    +  CDS            dxs (fragment): DXS_ECOLI - Also known as yajP. Experimental evidence at protein level: Swiss-Prot protein existence level 1. Catalyzes the acyloin condensation reaction between C atoms 2 and 3 of pyruvate and glyceraldehyde 3-phosphate to yield 1-deoxy-D- xylulose-5-phosphate (DXP). From Escherichia coli (strain K12).
   9288..10271   +  CDS            dxs (fragment): DXS_ECOLI - Also known as yajP. Experimental evidence at protein level: Swiss-Prot protein existence level 1. Catalyzes the acyloin condensation reaction between C atoms 2 and 3 of pyruvate and glyceraldehyde 3-phosphate to yield 1-deoxy-D- xylulose-5-phosphate (DXP). From Escherichia coli (strain K12).
  10297..11022   +  CDS            crtW: CRTW_PARSN - Protein predicted: Swiss-Prot protein existence level 4. Converts beta-carotene to canthaxanthin via echinenone. From Paracoccus sp. (strain N81106 / MBIC 01143) (Agrobacterium aurantiacum).
  11048..11593   +  CDS            idi: IDI_ECOLI - Also known as ygfV. Experimental evidence at protein level: Swiss-Prot protein existence level 1. Catalyzes the 1,3-allylic rearrangement of the homoallylic substrate isopentenyl (IPP) to its highly electrophilic allylic isomer, dimethylallyl diphosphate (DMAPP). From Escherichia coli (strain K12).
  11619..12524   +  CDS            crtE: CRTE_PANAN - Protein inferred from homology: Swiss-Prot protein existence level 3. Catalyzes the condensation of farnesyl diphosphate (FPP) and isopentenyl diphosphate (IPP) to yield geranylgeranyl diphosphate (GGPP) needed for biosynthesis of carotenoids and diterpenes. From Pantoea ananas (Erwinia uredovora).
  12667..12691   +  misc_feature   RB T-DNA repeat: right border repeat from nopaline C58 T-DNA
  12971..13600   +  CDS            pVS1 StaA: stability protein from the Pseudomonas plasmid pVS1 (Heeb et al., 2000)
