[The description below was written by a language model from this plasmid's Addgene catalogue record and pLannotate feature annotations shown in this document.]
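Description:
pSB90 - pAGM4723_VirGN54D is an empty binary T-DNA vector for Agrobacterium-mediated plant expression. It is built on the MoClo Golden Gate Level 2 acceptor pAGM4723 and modified to carry an extra virulence gene. It replicates in E. coli from a high-copy ColE1/pUC-type origin and in Agrobacterium through the broad-host-range pVS1 system (RepA, oriV and the StaA stability protein). Selection in bacteria is by kanamycin, with an aphA-3 aminoglycoside phosphotransferase gene driven by the bla (AmpR) promoter.

Between the nopaline-type left and right T-DNA border repeats sits a multi-gene carotenoid cassette: crtB, crtI, crtY, crtW and crtE together with the E. coli isoprenoid genes dxs and idi. Together these direct synthesis of canthaxanthin. This corresponds to the "CRED" marker listed in the record. It serves as a visual colour screen, because a Level 2 Golden Gate assembly replaces the cassette with the user's transcription units, so colonies that remain pigmented can be recognised as unmodified vector. The type IIS sites used for assembly are not annotated in the feature tables.

The added element is an Agrobacterium tumefaciens virG fragment of about 1.15 kb carrying the N54D mutation. It lies in the backbone between the kanamycin gene and the E. coli origin, outside the T-DNA, so it acts in the bacterium rather than being transferred to the plant. VirG is the positive regulator of the Ti-plasmid vir loci. The depositors report that the mutant increases virulence and gene-transfer efficiency both with and without acetosyringone, compared with the original vector. No promoter for virG is annotated. The vector was used for efficient transient expression in Catharanthus roseus seedlings. The depositor and sequencing-derived records are near-identical in length and show the same parts, differing only in start position and in minor fragmentation of the dxs or RepA annotations.
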