Addgene plasmid #123187: pSB90 - pAGM4723_VirGN54D
Purpose: (Empty Backbone) Golden Gate (MoClo; Weber et al., 2011) Level 2 acceptor vector with increased virulence in Agrobacteria
Depositing lab: Erin Cram & Carolyn Lee-Parsons. Depositing organization: Northeastern University. Publication: EASI Transformation: An Efficient Transient Expression Method for Analyzing Gene Function in Catharanthus roseus Seedlings. Mortensen S, Bernal-Franco D, Cole LF, Sathitloetsakun S, Cram EJ, Lee-Parsons CWT. Front Plant Sci. 2019 Jun 11;10:755. doi: 10.3389/fpls.2019.00755. eCollection 2019. PubMed 31263474.
Backbone
  Vector backbone: pAGM4723
  Backbone manufacturer: Weber et al., 2011 (DOI:10.1371/journal.pone.0016765)
  Backbone size (bp): 12773
  Vector type: Plant Expression ; Level 2 acceptor vector for expression in plants
  Selectable markers: CRED
Growth in bacteria
  Bacterial resistance: Kanamycin, 50 μg/mL
  Growth temperature: 37°C
  Growth strain: DH5alpha
  Copy number: High Copy
Gene/Insert
  Gene/Insert name: VirGN54D from pAD1289 (a gift from A. Das)
  Species: Agrobacterium tumefaciens
  Insert size (bp): 1153
  Mutation: VirGN54D for increase virulence
  Cloning method: Restriction Enzyme; 5′ cloning site Unknown (unknown if destroyed); 3′ cloning site Unknown (unknown if destroyed)
Terms and licenses: Academic/Nonprofit Terms; Industry Terms: Not Available to Industry
Depositor comments: Golden Gate (MoClo; Weber et al., 2011) level 2 acceptor vector with Mutation VirGN54D for increased virulence. Increased virulence in Agrobacteria for a high-efficiency gene transfer (increased with and without acetosyringone, compared to original vector control).
How to cite: pSB90 - pAGM4723_VirGN54D was a gift from Erin Cram & Carolyn Lee-Parsons (Addgene plasmid # 123187 ; http://n2t.net/addgene:123187 ; RRID:Addgene_123187)
